>Addgene plasmid #85428 | pHR_Gal4UAS_humanIL12flexi _IRES_mCherry_PGK_tBFP | addgene full sequence | sequence record 169787 | Addgene NGS Result
GGAGCACTGTCCTCCGAACGTCGGAGCACTGTCCTCCGAACGTCGGAGCACTGTCCTCCGAACGTCGGAG
CACTGTCCTCCGAACGGAGCATGTCCTCCGAACGTCGGAGCACTGTCCTCCGAACGACTAGTTAGGCGTG
TACGGTGGGAGGCCTATATAAGCAGAGCTCGTTTAGTGAACCGTCAGATCGCCTGGAGACGCCATCCACG
CTGTTTTGACCTCCATAGAAGACACCGGGACCGATCCAGCCTCTCGACATTCGTTGGATCGCCGCCACCA
TGTGTCATCAGCAACTGGTCATTAGCTGGTTTTCCTTGGTGTTCCTGGCCTCACCTCTCGTTGCAATTTG
GGAACTGAAGAAAGACGTATATGTCGTGGAACTGGACTGGTATCCCGATGCCCCAGGGGAAATGGTGGTC
CTTACTTGCGACACCCCCGAAGAGGACGGCATTACATGGACCCTTGACCAGTCCAGTGAGGTCCTCGGGA
GTGGAAAGACACTGACAATTCAGGTTAAGGAGTTCGGCGATGCCGGTCAGTACACCTGTCATAAAGGGGG
AGAGGTTCTGTCCCATTCACTCCTGCTGCTGCACAAGAAGGAAGATGGTATCTGGTCCACGGACATTTTG
AAAGATCAAAAGGAGCCCAAGAACAAAACTTTCCTGCGGTGTGAAGCCAAAAATTACAGCGGGCGATTTA
CTTGTTGGTGGCTCACCACTATTAGTACAGATCTCACCTTCAGCGTTAAGAGTTCTAGGGGCTCCAGTGA
TCCGCAGGGAGTGACGTGTGGCGCTGCGACCCTGTCCGCTGAGCGAGTGAGGGGCGATAATAAGGAGTAT
GAGTATAGTGTGGAGTGTCAGGAGGATTCTGCTTGCCCTGCTGCCGAGGAGTCCCTTCCTATCGAAGTGA
TGGTCGATGCTGTACACAAACTGAAATACGAGAATTATACTAGCTCCTTTTTCATAAGGGACATCATAAA
GCCAGATCCCCCCAAGAACCTTCAGCTGAAACCGCTGAAAAATTCACGCCAGGTGGAGGTATCTTGGGAG
TACCCAGACACATGGAGCACACCTCATAGTTACTTCAGCCTGACCTTCTGTGTCCAGGTCCAGGGGAAGT
CTAAAAGGGAAAAAAAGGACAGAGTTTTCACCGACAAGACATCCGCAACCGTAATCTGTAGGAAAAACGC
CTCAATTTCCGTTAGAGCGCAAGATAGGTATTATTCCTCTTCCTGGTCTGAATGGGCCTCTGTACCCTGC
AGCGGGGGTGGCGGTAGCGGTGGGGGAGGGAGCGGAGGTGGAGGCAGCCGAAACCTGCCTGTGGCCACAC
CTGATCCTGGGATGTTCCCTTGCTTGCACCACAGTCAGAATCTGCTCAGGGCCGTTAGCAACATGCTGCA
GAAGGCGCGGCAGACACTTGAGTTCTACCCTTGCACAAGTGAAGAGATCGATCACGAAGATATCACAAAG
GATAAAACGTCTACTGTCGAGGCCTGCCTCCCCCTCGAACTCACAAAGAACGAGAGTTGCCTCAATTCCC
GGGAAACCAGCTTCATCACTAATGGGTCCTGCCTGGCAAGCAGAAAAACTTCTTTCATGATGGCATTGTG
TTTGAGTAGCATCTATGAGGACCTCAAAATGTACCAAGTTGAATTTAAGACTATGAACGCTAAGCTCCTC
ATGGACCCTAAGCGGCAGATCTTCCTGGATCAGAACATGTTGGCTGTCATCGACGAACTCATGCAAGCCC
TGAACTTTAATTCCGAAACAGTTCCCCAGAAGTCCAGTCTGGAGGAACCCGATTTCTACAAAACCAAAAT
TAAGCTGTGTATCTTGCTGCATGCTTTCCGGATCAGGGCCGTTACGATCGATCGGGTAATGAGCTACCTG
AATGCCAGTTAGGATCCTTGACTTGCGGCCCCCCTCTCCCTCCCCCCCCCCTAACGTTACTGGCCGAAGC
CGCTTGGAATAAGGCCGGTGTGCGTTTGTCTATATGTTATTTTCCACCATATTGCCGTCTTTTGGCAATG
TGAGGGCCCGGAAACCTGGCCCTGTCTTCTTGACGAGCATTCCTAGGGGTCTTTCCCCTCTCGCCAAAGG
AATGCAAGGTCTGTTGAATGTCGTGAAGGAAGCAGTTCCTCTGGAAGCTTCTTGAAGACAAACAACGTCT
GTAGCGACCCTTTGCAGGCAGCGGAACCCCCCACCTGGCGACAGGTGCCTCTGCGGCCAAAAGCCACGTG
TATAAGATACACCTGCAAAGGCGGCACAACCCCAGTGCCACGTTGTGAGTTGGATAGTTGTGGAAAGAGT
CAAATGGCTCTCCTCAAGCGTATTCAACAAGGGGCTGAAGGATGCCCAGAAGGTACCCCATTGTATGGGA
TCTGATCTGGGGCCTCGGTGCACATGCTTTACATGTGTTTAGTCGAGGTTAAAAAAACGTCTAGGCCCCC
CGAACCACGGGGACGTGGTTTTCCTTTGAAAAACACGATGATAAATGAGCGCTGGCGGGTCCATGGTGAG
CAAGGGCGAGGAGGATAACATGGCCATCATCAAGGAGTTCATGCGCTTCAAGGTGCACATGGAGGGCTCC
GTGAACGGCCACGAGTTCGAGATCGAGGGCGAGGGCGAGGGCCGCCCCTACGAGGGCACCCAGACCGCCA
AGCTGAAGGTGACCAAGGGTGGCCCCCTGCCCTTCGCCTGGGACATCCTGTCCCCTCAGTTCATGTACGG
CTCCAAGGCCTACGTGAAGCACCCCGCCGACATCCCCGACTACTTGAAGCTGTCCTTCCCCGAGGGCTTC
AAGTGGGAGCGCGTGATGAACTTCGAGGACGGCGGCGTGGTGACCGTGACCCAGGACTCCTCCCTGCAGG
ACGGCGAGTTCATCTACAAGGTGAAGCTGCGCGGCACCAACTTCCCCTCCGACGGCCCCGTAATGCAGAA
GAAGACCATGGGCTGGGAGGCCTCCTCCGAGCGGATGTACCCCGAGGACGGCGCCCTGAAGGGCGAGATC
AAGCAGAGGCTGAAGCTGAAGGACGGCGGCCACTACGACGCTGAGGTCAAGACCACCTACAAGGCCAAGA
AGCCCGTGCAGCTGCCCGGCGCCTACAACGTCAACATCAAGTTGGACATCACCTCCCACAACGAGGACTA
CACCATCGTGGAACAGTACGAACGCGCCGAGGGCCGCCACTCCACCGGCGGCATGGACGAGCTGTACAAG
TAGGGCCGCAACTCCCACCTGCAACATGCGTGACTGACTGAGGCCGCGACTCTAGAGTCGACCTGCACGA
GGTTAACGAATTCTACCGGGTAGGGGAGGCGCTTTTCCCAAGGCAGTCTGGAGCATGCGCTTTAGCAGCC
CCGCTGGGCACTTGGCGCTACACAAGTGGCCTCTGGCCTCGCACACATTCCACATCCACCGGTAGGCGCC
AACCGGCTCCGTTCTTTGGTGGCCCCTTCGCGCCACCTTCTACTCCTCCCCTAGTCAGGAAGTTCCCCCC
CGCCCCGCAGCTCGCGTCGTGCAGGACGTGACAAATGGAAGTAGCACGTCTCACTAGTCTCGTGCAGATG
GACAGCACCGCTGAGCAATGGAAGCGGGTAGGCCTTTGGGGCAGCGGCCAATAGCAGCTTTGCTCCTTCG
CTTTCTGGGCTCAGAGGCTGGGAAGGGGTGGGTCCGGGGGCGGGCTCAGGGGCGGGGCGGGCGCCCGAAG
GTCCTCCGGAGGCCCGGCATTCTGCACGCTTCAAAAGCGCACGTCTGCCGCGCTGTTCTCCTCTTCCTCA
TCTCCGGGCCTTTCGACCTGCAGCCCAAGCTTACCATGAGCGAGCTGATTAAGGAGAACATGCACATGAA
GCTGTACATGGAGGGCACCGTGGACAACCATCACTTCAAGTGCACATCCGAGGGCGAAGGCAAGCCCTAC
GAGGGCACCCAGACCATGAGAATCAAGGTGGTCGAGGGCGGCCCTCTCCCCTTCGCCTTCGACATCCTGG
CTACTAGCTTCCTCTACGGCAGCAAGACCTTCATCAACCACACCCAGGGCATCCCCGACTTCTTCAAGCA
GTCCTTCCCTGAGGGCTTCACATGGGAGAGAGTCACCACATACGAAGACGGGGGCGTGCTGACCGCTACC
CAGGACACCAGCCTCCAGGACGGCTGCCTCATCTACAACGTCAAGATCAGAGGGGTGAACTTCACATCCA
ACGGCCCTGTGATGCAGAAGAAAACACTCGGCTGGGAGGCCTTCACCGAGACGCTGTACCCCGCTGACGG
CGGCCTGGAAGGCAGAAACGACATGGCCCTGAAGCTCGTGGGCGGGAGCCATCTGATCGCAAACATCAAG
ACCACATATAGATCCAAGAAACCCGCTAAGAACCTCAAGATGCCTGGCGTCTACTATGTGGACTACAGAC
TGGAAAGAATCAAGGAGGCCAACAACGAGACCTACGTCGAGCAGCACGAGGTGGCAGTGGCCAGATACTG
CGACCTCCCTAGCAAACTGGGGCACAAGCTTAATTAATGCAGGCATGCAAGCTTGATATCAAGCTTATCG
ATAATCAACCTCTGGATTACAAAATTTGTGAAAGATTGACTGGTATTCTTAACTATGTTGCTCCTTTTAC
GCTATGTGGATACGCTGCTTTAATGCCTTTGTATCATGCTATTGCTTCCCGTATGGCTTTCATTTTCTCC
TCCTTGTATAAATCCTGGTTGCTGTCTCTTTATGAGGAGTTGTGGCCCGTTGTCAGGCAACGTGGCGTGG
TGTGCACTGTGTTTGCTGACGCAACCCCCACTGGTTGGGGCATTGCCACCACCTGTCAGCTCCTTTCCGG
GACTTTCGCTTTCCCCCTCCCTATTGCCACGGCGGAACTCATCGCCGCCTGCCTTGCCCGCTGCTGGACA
GGGGCTCGGCTGTTGGGCACTGACAATTCCGTGGTGTTGTCGGGGAAATCATCGTCCTTTCCTTGGCTGC
TCGCCTGTGTTGCCACCTGGATTCTGCGCGGGACGTCCTTCTGCTACGTCCCTTCGGCCCTCAATCCAGC
GGACCTTCCTTCCCGCGGCCTGCTGCCGGCTCTGCGGCCTCTTCCGCGTCTTCGCCTTCGCCCTCAGACG
AGTCGGATCTCCCTTTGGGCCGCCTCCCCGCATCGATACCGTCGACCTCGAGGGAATTAATTCGAGCTCG
GTACCTTTAAGACCAATGACTTACAAGGCAGCTGTAGATCTTAGCCACTTTTTAAAAGAAAAGGGGGGAC
TGGAAGGGCTAATTCACTCCCAACGAAGACAAGATCTGCTTTTTGCTTGTACTGGGTCTCTCTGGTTAGA
CCAGATCTGAGCCTGGGAGCTCTCTGGCTAACTAGGGAACCCACTGCTTAAGCCTCAATAAAGCTTGCCT
TGAGTGCTTCAAGTAGTGTGTGCCCGTCTGTTGTGTGACTCTGGTAACTAGAGATCCCTCAGACCCTTTT
AGTCAGTGTGGAAAATCTCTAGCAGCATCTAGAATTAATTCCGTGTATTCTATAGTGTCACCTAAATCGT
ATGTGTATGATACATAAGGTTATGTATTAATTGTAGCCGCGTTCTAACGACAATATGTACAAGCCTAATT
GTGTAGCATCTGGCTTACTGAAGCAGACCCTATCATCTCTCTCGTAAACTGCCGTCAGAGTCGGTTTGGT
TGGACGAACCTTCTGAGTTTCTGGTAACGCCGTCCCGCACCCGGAAATGGTCAGCGAACCAATCAGCAGG
GTCATCGCTAGCCAGATCCTCTACGCCGGACGCATCGTGGCCGGCATCACCGGCGCCACAGGTGCGGTTG
CTGGCGCCTATATCGCCGACATCACCGATGGGGAAGATCGGGCTCGCCACTTCGGGCTCATGAGCGCTTG
TTTCGGCGTGGGTATGGTGGCAGGCCCCGTGGCCGGGGGACTGTTGGGCGCCATCTCCTTGCATGCACCA
TTCCTTGCGGCGGCGGTGCTCAACGGCCTCAACCTACTACTGGGCTGCTTCCTAATGCAGGAGTCGCATA
AGGGAGAGCGTCGAATGGTGCACTCTCAGTACAATCTGCTCTGATGCCGCATAGTTAAGCCAGCCCCGAC
ACCCGCCAACACCCGCTGACGCGCCCTGACGGGCTTGTCTGCTCCCGGCATCCGCTTACAGACAAGCTGT
GACCGTCTCCGGGAGCTGCATGTGTCAGAGGTTTTCACCGTCATCACCGAAACGCGCGAGACGAAAGGGC
CTCGTGATACGCCTATTTTTATAGGTTAATGTCATGATAATAATGGTTTCTTAGACGTCAGGTGGCACTT
TTCGGGGAAATGTGCGCGGAACCCCTATTTGTTTATTTTTCTAAATACATTCAAATATGTATCCGCTCAT
GAGACAATAACCCTGATAAATGCTTCAATAATATTGAAAAAGGAAGAGTATGAGTATTCAACATTTCCGT
GTCGCCCTTATTCCCTTTTTTGCGGCATTTTGCCTTCCTGTTTTTGCTCACCCAGAAACGCTGGTGAAAG
TAAAAGATGCTGAAGATCAGTTGGGTGCACGAGTGGGTTACATCGAACTGGATCTCAACAGCGGTAAGAT
CCTTGAGAGTTTTCGCCCCGAAGAACGTTTTCCAATGATGAGCACTTTTAAAGTTCTGCTATGTGGCGCG
GTATTATCCCGTATTGACGCCGGGCAAGAGCAACTCGGTCGCCGCATACACTATTCTCAGAATGACTTGG
TTGAGTACTCACCAGTCACAGAAAAGCATCTTACGGATGGCATGACAGTAAGAGAATTATGCAGTGCTGC
CATAACCATGAGTGATAACACTGCGGCCAACTTACTTCTGACAACGATCGGAGGACCGAAGGAGCTAACC
GCTTTTTTGCACAACATGGGGGATCATGTAACTCGCCTTGATCGTTGGGAACCGGAGCTGAATGAAGCCA
TACCAAACGACGAGCGTGACACCACGATGCCTGTAGCAATGGCAACAACGTTGCGCAAACTATTAACTGG
CGAACTACTTACTCTAGCTTCCCGGCAACAATTAATAGACTGGATGGAGGCGGATAAAGTTGCAGGACCA
CTTCTGCGCTCGGCCCTTCCGGCTGGCTGGTTTATTGCTGATAAATCTGGAGCCGGTGAGCGTGGGTCTC
GCGGTATCATTGCAGCACTGGGGCCAGATGGTAAGCCCTCCCGTATCGTAGTTATCTACACGACGGGGAG
TCAGGCAACTATGGATGAACGAAATAGACAGATCGCTGAGATAGGTGCCTCACTGATTAAGCATTGGTAA
CTGTCAGACCAAGTTTACTCATATATACTTTAGATTGATTTAAAACTTCATTTTTAATTTAAAAGGATCT
AGGTGAAGATCCTTTTTGATAATCTCATGACCAAAATCCCTTAACGTGAGTTTTCGTTCCACTGAGCGTC
AGACCCCGTAGAAAAGATCAAAGGATCTTCTTGAGATCCTTTTTTTCTGCGCGTAATCTGCTGCTTGCAA
ACAAAAAAACCACCGCTACCAGCGGTGGTTTGTTTGCCGGATCAAGAGCTACCAACTCTTTTTCCGAAGG
TAACTGGCTTCAGCAGAGCGCAGATACCAAATACTGTTCTTCTAGTGTAGCCGTAGTTAGGCCACCACTT
CAAGAACTCTGTAGCACCGCCTACATACCTCGCTCTGCTAATCCTGTTACCAGTGGCTGCTGCCAGTGGC
GATAAGTCGTGTCTTACCGGGTTGGACTCAAGACGATAGTTACCGGATAAGGCGCAGCGGTCGGGCTGAA
CGGGGGGTTCGTGCACACAGCCCAGCTTGGAGCGAACGACCTACACCGAACTGAGATACCTACAGCGTGA
GCTATGAGAAAGCGCCACGCTTCCCGAAGGGAGAAAGGCGGACAGGTATCCGGTAAGCGGCAGGGTCGGA
ACAGGAGAGCGCACGAGGGAGCTTCCAGGGGGAAACGCCTGGTATCTTTATAGTCCTGTCGGGTTTCGCC
ACCTCTGACTTGAGCGTCGATTTTTGTGATGCTCGTCAGGGGGGCGGAGCCTATGGAAAAACGCCAGCAA
CGCGGCCTTTTTACGGTTCCTGGCCTTTTGCTGGCCTTTTGCTCACATGTTCTTTCCTGCGTTATCCCCT
GATTCTGTGGATAACCGTATTACCGCCTTTGAGTGAGCTGATACCGCTCGCCGCAGCCGAACGACCGAGC
GCAGCGAGTCAGTGAGCGAGGAAGCGGAAGAGCGCCCAATACGCAAACCGCCTCTCCCCGCGCGTTGGCC
GATTCATTAATGCAGCTGTGGAATGTGTGTCAGTTAGGGTGTGGAAAGTCCCCAGGCTCCCCAGCAGGCA
GAAGTATGCAAAGCATGCATCTCAATTAGTCAGCAACCAGGTGTGGAAAGTCCCCAGGCTCCCCAGCAGG
CAGAAGTATGCAAAGCATGCATCTCAATTAGTCAGCAACCATAGTCCCGCCCCTAACTCCGCCCATCCCG
CCCCTAACTCCGCCCAGTTCCGCCCATTCTCCGCCCCATGGCTGACTAATTTTTTTTATTTATGCAGAGG
CCGAGGCCGCCTCGGCCTCTGAGCTATTCCAGAAGTAGTGAGGAGGCTTTTTTGGAGGCCTAGGCTTTTG
CAAAAAGCTTGGACACAAGACAGGCTTGCGAGATATGTTTGAGAATACCACTTTATCCCGCGTCAGGGAG
AGGCAGTGCGTAAAAAGACGCGGACTCATGTGAAATACTGGTTTTTAGTGCGCCAGATCTCTATAATCTC
GCGCAACCTATTTTCCCCTCGAACACTTTTTAAGCCGTAGATAAACAGGCTGGGACACTTCACATGAGCG
AAAAATACATCGTCACCTGGGACATGTTGCAGATCCATGCACGTAAACTCGCAAGCCGACTGATGCCTTC
TGAACAATGGAAAGGCATTATTGCCGTAAGCCGTGGCGGTCTGTACCGGGTGCGTTACTGGCGCGTGAAC
TGGGTATTCGTCATGTCGATACCGTTTGTATTTCCAGCTACGATCACGACAACCAGCGCGAGCTTAAAGT
GCTGAAACGCGCAGAAGGCGATGGCGAAGGCTTCATCGTTATTGATGACCTGGTGGATACCGGTGGTACT
GCGGTTGCGATTCGTGAAATGTATCCAAAAGCGCACTTTGTCACCATCTTCGCAAAACCGGCTGGTCGTC
CGCTGGTTGATGACTATGTTGTTGATATCCCGCAAGATACCTGGATTGAACAGCCGTGGGATATGGGCGT
CGTATTCGTCCCGCCAATCTCCGGTCGCTAATCTTTTCAACGCCTGGCACTGCCGGGCGTTGTTCTTTTT
AACTTCAGGCGGGTTACAATAGTTTCCAGTAAGTATTCTGGAGGCTGCATCCATGACACAGGCAAACCTG
AGCGAAACCCTGTTCAAACCCCGCTTTAAACATCCTGAAACCTCGACGCTAGTCCGCCGCTTTAATCACG
GCGCACAACCGCCTGTGCAGTCGGCCCTTGATGGTAAAACCATCCCTCACTGGTATCGCATGATTAACCG
TCTGATGTGGATCTGGCGCGGCATTGACCCACGCGAAATCCTCGACGTCCAGGCACGTATTGTGATGAGC
GATGCCGAACGTACCGACGATGATTTATACGATACGGTGATTGGCTACCGTGGCGGCAACTGGATTTATG
AGTGGGCCCCGGATCTTTGTGAAGGAACCTTACTTCTGTGGTGTGACATAATTGGACAAACTACCTACAG
AGATTTAAAGCTCTAAGGTAAATATAAAATTTTTAAGTGTATAATGTGTTAAACTACTGATTCTAATTGT
TTGTGTATTTTAGATTCCAACCTATGGAACTGATGAATGGGAGCAGTGGTGGAATGCCTTTAATGAGGAA
AACCTGTTTTGCTCAGAAGAAATGCCATCTAGTGATGATGAGGCTACTGCTGACTCTCAACATTCTACTC
CTCCAAAAAAGAAGAGAAAGGTAGAAGACCCCAAGGACTTTCCTTCAGAATTGCTAAGTTTTTTGAGTCA
TGCTGTGTTTAGTAATAGAACTCTTGCTTGCTTTGCTATTTACACCACAAAGGAAAAAGCTGCACTGCTA
TACAAGAAAATTATGGAAAAATATTCTGTAACCTTTATAAGTAGGCATAACAGTTATAATCATAACATAC
TGTTTTTTCTTACTCCACACAGGCATAGAGTGTCTGCTATTAATAACTATGCTCAAAAATTGTGTACCTT
TAGCTTTTTAATTTGTAAAGGGGTTAATAAGGAATATTTGATGTATAGTGCCTTGACTAGAGATCATAAT
CAGCCATACCACATTTGTAGAGGTTTTACTTGCTTTAAAAAACCTCCCACACCTCCCCCTGAACCTGAAA
CATAAAATGAATGCAATTGTTGTTGTTAACTTGTTTATTGCAGCTTATAATGGTTACAAATAAAGCAATA
GCATCACAAATTTCACAAATAAAGCATTTTTTTCACTGCATTCTAGTTGTGGTTTGTCCAAACTCATCAA
TGTATCTTATCATGTCTGGATCAACTGGATAACTCAAGCTAACCAAAATCATCCCAAACTTCCCACCCCA
TACCCTATTACCACTGCCAATTACCTGTGGTTTCATTTACTCTAAACCTGTGATTCCTCTGAATTATTTT
CATTTTAAAGAAATTGTATTTGTTAAATATGTACTACAAACTTAGTAGTTGGAAGGGCTAATTCACTCCC
AAAGAAGACAAGATATCCTTGATCTGTGGATCTACCACACACAAGGCTACTTCCCTGATTAGCAGAACTA
CACACCAGGGCCAGGGGTCAGATATCCACTGACCTTTGGATGGTGCTACAAGCTAGTACCAGTTGAGCCA
GATAAGGTAGAAGAGGCCAATAAAGGAGAGAACACCAGCTTGTTACACCCTGTGAGCCTGCATGGGATGG
ATGACCCGTAGAGAGAAGTGTTAGAGTGGAGGTTTGACAGCCGCCTAGCATTTCATCACGTGGCCCGAGA
GCTGCATCCGGAGTACTTCAAGAACTGCTGATATCGAGCTTGCTACAAGGGACTTTCCGCTGGGGACTTT
CCAGGGAGGCGTGGCCTGGGCGGGACTGGGGAGTGGCGAGCCCTCAGATCCTGCATATAAGCAGCTGCTT
TTTGCCTGTACTGGGTCTCTCTGGTTAGACCAGATCTGAGCCTGGGAGCTCTCTGGCTAACTAGGGAACC
CACTGCTTAAGCCTCAATAAAGCTTGCCTTGAGTGCTTCAAGTAGTGTGTGCCCGTCTGTTGTGTGACTC
TGGTAACTAGAGATCCCTCAGACCCTTTTAGTCAGTGTGGAAAATCTCTAGCAGTGGCGCCCGAACAGGG
ACTTGAAAGCGAAAGGGAAACCAGAGGAGCTCTCTCGACGCAGGACTCGGCTTGCTGAAGCGCGCACGGC
AAGAGGCGAGGGGCGGCGACTGGTGAGTACGCCAAAAATTTTGACTAGCGGAGGCTAGAAGGAGAGAGAT
GGGTGCGAGAGCGTCAGTATTAAGCGGGGGAGAATTAGATCGCGATGGGAAAAAATTCGGTTAAGGCCAG
GGGGAAAGAAAAAATATAAATTAAAACATATAGTATGGGCAAGCAGGGAGCTAGAACGATTCGCAGTTAA
TCCTGGCCTGTTAGAAACATCAGAAGGCTGTAGACAAATACTGGGACAGCTACAACCATCCCTTCAGACA
GGATCAGAAGAACTTAGATCATTATATAATACAGTAGCAACCCTCTATTGTGTGCATCAAAGGATAGAGA
TAAAAGACACCAAGGAAGCTTTAGACAAGATAGAGGAAGAGCAAAACAAAAGTAAGACCACCGCACAGCA
AGCGGCCGGCCGCTGATCTTCAGACCTGGAGGAGGAGATATGAGGGACAATTGGAGAAGTGAATTATATA
AATATAAAGTAGTAAAAATTGAACCATTAGGAGTAGCACCCACCAAGGCAAAGAGAAGAGTGGTGCAGAG
AGAAAAAAGAGCAGTGGGAATAGGAGCTTTGTTCCTTGGGTTCTTGGGAGCAGCAGGAAGCACTATGGGC
GCAGCGTCAATGACGCTGACGGTACAGGCCAGACAATTATTGTCTGGTATAGTGCAGCAGCAGAACAATT
TGCTGAGGGCTATTGAGGCGCAACAGCATCTGTTGCAACTCACAGTCTGGGGCATCAAGCAGCTCCAGGC
AAGAATCCTGGCTGTGGAAAGATACCTAAAGGATCAACAGCTCCTGGGGATTTGGGGTTGCTCTGGAAAA
CTCATTTGCACCACTGCTGTGCCTTGGAATGCTAGTTGGAGTAATAAATCTCTGGAACAGATTTGGAATC
ACACGACCTGGATGGAGTGGGACAGAGAAATTAACAATTACACAAGCTTAATACACTCCTTAATTGAAGA
ATCGCAAAACCAGCAAGAAAAGAATGAACAAGAATTATTGGAATTAGATAAATGGGCAAGTTTGTGGAAT
TGGTTTAACATAACAAATTGGCTGTGGTATATAAAATTATTCATAATGATAGTAGGAGGCTTGGTAGGTT
TAAGAATAGTTTTTGCTGTACTTTCTATAGTGAATAGAGTTAGGCAGGGATATTCACCATTATCGTTTCA
GACCCACCTCCCAACCCCGAGGGGACCCGACAGGCCCGAAGGAATAGAAGAAGAAGGTGGAGAGAGAGAC
AGAGACAGATCCATTCGATTAGTGAACGGATCTCGACGGTATCGCCAAATGGCAGTATTCATCCACAATT
TTAAAAGAAAAGGGGGGATTGGGGGGTACAGTGCAGGGGAAAGAATAGTAGACATAATAGCAACAGACAT
ACAAACTAAAGAATTACAAAAACAAATTACAAAAATTCAAAATTTTCGGGTTTATTACAGGGACAGCAGA
GATCCAGTTTGGATCGATAAGCTTGATATCGAATTC
Features (pLannotate 1.2.2; 38 found; start..end, strand, type, name):
    133..169     +  promoter       minimal CMV promoter (fragment): human cytomegalovirus (CMV) immediate early promoter
    280..1263    +  CDS            IL12B: IL12B_HUMAN - Also known as NKSF2. Experimental evidence at protein level: Swiss-Prot protein existence level 1. Associates with IL23A to form the IL-23 interleukin, a heterodimeric cytokine which functions in innate and adaptive immunity. IL-23 may constitute with IL-17 an acute response to infection in peripheral tissues. IL-23 binds to a heterodimeric receptor complex composed of IL12RB1 and IL23R, activates the Jak-Stat signaling cascade, stimulates memory rather than naive T-cells and promotes production of proinflammatory cytokines. IL-23 induces autoimmune inflammation and thus may be r
   1306..1899    +  CDS            IL12A (fragment): IL12A_HUMAN - Also known as NKSF1. Experimental evidence at protein level: Swiss-Prot protein existence level 1. Cytokine that can act as a growth factor for activated T and NK cells, enhance the lytic activity of NK/lymphokine-activated killer cells, and stimulate the production of IFN-gamma by resting PBMC. From Homo sapiens (Human).
   2032..2494    +  misc_feature   IRES: internal ribosome entry site (IRES) of the encephalomyocarditis virus (EMCV)
   2513..3223    +  CDS            mCherry: monomeric derivative of DsRed fluorescent protein (Shaner et al., 2004) mammalian codon-optimized
   3270..3287    +  misc_feature   MCS (fragment): pUC18/19 multiple cloning site
   3308..3795    +  promoter       PGK promoter: mouse phosphoglycerate kinase 1 promoter
   3816..4517    +  CDS            TagBFP: monomeric blue fluorescent protein mammalian codon-optimized
   4535..4553    +  misc_feature   MCS (fragment): pBluescript multiple cloning site
   4553..5141    +  misc_feature   WPRE: woodchuck hepatitis virus posttranscriptional regulatory element
   5142..5164    +  misc_feature   MCS (fragment): pBluescript multiple cloning site
   5181..5249    +  CDS            nef (fragment): NEF_HV1Z2 - Experimental evidence at protein level: Swiss-Prot protein existence level 1. Extracellular Nef protein targets CD4(+) T-lymphocytes for apoptosis by interacting with CXCR4 surface receptors. From Human immunodeficiency virus type 1 group M subtype D (isolate Z2/CDC-Z34) (HIV-1).
   5251..5484    +  LTR            3' LTR (ΔU3): self-inactivating 3' long terminal repeat (LTR) from HIV-1
   5509..5527    -  promoter       SP6 promoter: promoter for bacteriophage SP6 RNA polymerase
   5755..6034    +  CDS            TcR (fragment): tetracycline efflux protein; tet; confers resistance to tetracycline
   6035..6083    -  misc_feature   bom (fragment): basis of mobility region from pBR322
   6185..6220    -  CDS            rop (fragment): Rop protein, which maintains plasmids at low copy number; rop
   6315..6419    +  promoter       AmpR promoter: bla
   6420..7280    +  CDS            AmpR: β-lactamase; bla; confers resistance to ampicillin, carbenicillin, and related antibiotics
   7451..8039    +  rep_origin     ori: high-copy-number ColE1/pMB1/pBR322/pUC origin of replication
   8222..8278    +  CDS            lacI (fragment): lac repressor; lacI; The lac repressor binds to the lac operator to inhibit transcription in E. coli. This inhibition can be relieved by adding lactose or isopropyl-β-D-thiogalactopyranoside (IPTG).
   8285..8614    +  promoter       SV40 promoter: SV40 enhancer and early promoter
   8814..8933    +  CDS            gpt (fragment): XGPT_ECOLI - Also known as gpp, gxu. Experimental evidence at protein level: Swiss-Prot protein existence level 1. Purine salvage pathway enzyme that catalyzes the transfer of the ribosyl-5-phosphate group from 5-phospho-alpha-D-ribose 1- diphosphate (PRPP) to the N9 position of the 6-oxopurines guanine and xanthine to form the corresponding ribonucleotides GMP (guanosine 5'- monophosphate) and XMP (xanthosine 5'-monophosphate), with the release of PPi. To a lesser extent, also acts on hypoxanthine (PubMed:9100006, PubMed:3886014). Does not ribophosphorylate adenine (PubMed:3886014). From Esch
   8933..9268    +  CDS            gpt (fragment): XGPT_ECOLI - Also known as gpp, gxu. Experimental evidence at protein level: Swiss-Prot protein existence level 1. Purine salvage pathway enzyme that catalyzes the transfer of the ribosyl-5-phosphate group from 5-phospho-alpha-D-ribose 1- diphosphate (PRPP) to the N9 position of the 6-oxopurines guanine and xanthine to form the corresponding ribonucleotides GMP (guanosine 5'- monophosphate) and XMP (xanthosine 5'-monophosphate), with the release of PPi. To a lesser extent, also acts on hypoxanthine (PubMed:9100006, PubMed:3886014). Does not ribophosphorylate adenine (PubMed:3886014). From Esch
   9363..9668    +  CDS            frsA (fragment): FRSA_ECOLI - Also known as yafA. Experimental evidence at protein level: Swiss-Prot protein existence level 1. Catalyzes the hydrolysis of esters (PubMed:15808744). Displays esterase activity toward pNP-butyrate (PubMed:15808744). May stimulate mixed-acid fermentation by acting as a fermentation/respiration switch that down-regulates respiration and up- regulates fermentation rates (PubMed:15169777). From Escherichia coli (strain K12).
   9672..9746    +  CDS            small t antigen (fragment): SV40 (simian virus 40) small t antigen
   9748..9813    +  intron         small t intron: SV40 (simian virus 40) small t antigen intron
   9943..9963    +  CDS            SV40 NLS: nuclear localization signal of SV40 (simian virus 40) large T antigen
  10282..10365   +  CDS            large T antigen (fragment): large T antigen from SV40 (simian virus 40)
  10388..10522   +  polyA_signal   SV40 poly(A) signal: SV40 polyadenylation signal
  10689..11018   +  CDS            nef (fragment): NEF_HV1BR - Experimental evidence at protein level: Swiss-Prot protein existence level 1. Extracellular Nef protein targets CD4(+) T-lymphocytes for apoptosis by interacting with CXCR4 surface receptors (PubMed:14990729). From Human immunodeficiency virus type 1 group M subtype B (isolate BRU/LAI) (HIV-1).
  11066..11323   +  LTR            5' LTR (truncated): truncated 5' long terminal repeat (LTR) from HIV-1
  11370..11495   +  misc_feature   HIV-1 Ψ: packaging signal of human immunodeficiency virus type 1
  11479..11817   +  CDS            HIV-1 gag (fragment): gag protein from human immunodeficiency virus 1; gag
  11992..12225   +  misc_feature   RRE: The Rev response element (RRE) of HIV-1 allows for Rev-dependent mRNA export from the nucleus to the cytoplasm.
  12602..12702   +  CDS            Rev (fragment): human immunodeficiency virus 1 (HIV-1) Rev protein; rev; enhances nuclear export of unspliced and incompletely spliced viral mRNAs
  12739..12856   +  misc_feature   cPPT/CTS: central polypurine tract and central termination sequence of HIV-1
  12893..12916   -  misc_feature   MCS (fragment): pBluescript multiple cloning site
