[The description below was written by a language model from this plasmid's Addgene catalogue record and pLannotate feature annotations shown in this document.]
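Description:
pHR_Gal4UAS_humanIL12flexi _IRES_mCherry_PGK_tBFP is a self-inactivating HIV-1-based lentiviral transfer vector on the pHR SIN backbone, about 12.9 kb in the sequenced record. It is propagated in E. coli as a high-copy plasmid through a ColE1/pUC-type origin with ampicillin selection (AmpR, β-lactamase). The viral portion contains a truncated 5' LTR, the Ψ packaging signal with a gag fragment, the RRE for Rev-dependent RNA export, the cPPT/CTS, a WPRE to enhance transcript expression, and a ΔU3 3' LTR that inactivates LTR promoter activity after integration. Outside the LTRs, the backbone carries remnants of older vectors, including an SV40 promoter, gpt fragments, SV40 small t intron and poly(A) sequences, and tetracycline-resistance, rop and bom fragments. None of these appear to be part of the intended payload.

The payload has two expression units. The inducible unit uses a minimal CMV promoter, which according to the plasmid name and stated purpose is placed under Gal4 UAS sites, although the UAS repeats themselves are not annotated in the feature table. It drives a human IL-12 coding region in which IL12B (p40) is followed closely by an IL12A (p35) fragment. This arrangement, together with the "flexi" designation, is consistent with a single-chain cytokine joined by a flexible linker. An EMCV IRES then allows mCherry to be translated from the same transcript, so red fluorescence reports induction. Downstream, a mouse PGK promoter constitutively expresses TagBFP, marking transduced cells regardless of induction state. The construct serves as a response element for Gal4-based transcriptional activators. The associated publication concerns synthetic Notch receptors in engineered T cells, where antigen recognition would trigger localized IL-12 production.
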