Addgene plasmid #85428: pHR_Gal4UAS_humanIL12flexi _IRES_mCherry_PGK_tBFP
Purpose: Lentiviral vector for Gal4 inducible humanIL-12flexi with mCherry reporter and constitutive tBFP expression
Depositing lab: Wendell Lim. Depositing organization: University of California, San Francisco (UCSF). Publication: Engineering T Cells with Customized Therapeutic Response Programs Using Synthetic Notch Receptors. Roybal KT, Williams JZ, Morsut L, Rupp LJ, Kolinko I, Choe JH, Walker WJ, McNally KA, Lim WA. Cell. 2016 Oct 6;167(2):419-432.e16. doi: 10.1016/j.cell.2016.09.011. Epub 2016 Sep 29. PubMed 27693353.
Backbone
  Vector backbone: pHR SIN
  Vector type: Lentiviral
Growth in bacteria
  Bacterial resistance: Ampicillin, 100 μg/mL
  Growth temperature: 37°C
  Growth strain: NEB Stable
  Copy number: High Copy
Gene/Insert
  Gene/Insert name: human IL-12
Terms and licenses: Academic/Nonprofit Terms; Industry Terms: Not Available to Industry
How to cite: pHR_Gal4UAS_humanIL12flexi _IRES_mCherry_PGK_tBFP was a gift from Wendell Lim (Addgene plasmid # 85428 ; http://n2t.net/addgene:85428 ; RRID:Addgene_85428)
